Addgene plasmid #176273: pSLQ9834_sgTet: pHR-hU6-CasMINI sgRNA_#2 (sgTet); EF1a-Puro-T2A-BFP- WPRE
Purpose: Expression of CasMINI sgRNA targeting TRE3G promoter in dCasMINI-mediated GFP activation assays.
Depositing lab: Stanley Qi. Depositing organization: Stanford University. Publication: Engineered miniature CRISPR-Cas system for mammalian genome regulation and editing. Xu X, Chemparathy A, Zeng L, Kempton HR, Shang S, Nakamura M, Qi LS. Mol Cell. 2021 Aug 26. pii: S1097-2765(21)00648-1. doi: 10.1016/j.molcel.2021.08.008. PubMed 34480847.
Backbone
  Vector backbone: pHR
  Vector type: Mammalian Expression, Lentiviral
  Selectable markers: Puromycin
Growth in bacteria
  Bacterial resistance: Ampicillin, 100 μg/mL
  Growth temperature: 37°C
  Growth strain: NEB Stable
  Copy number: Unknown
Gene/Insert
  Gene/Insert name: CasMINI sgRNA (sgTet) and BFP
  gRNA/shRNA sequence: CTCCCTATCAGTGATAGAGAACG
  Promoter: U6
  Cloning method: Unknown
  Sequencing primers: 5′ gactatcatatgcttaccgtaac
Terms and licenses: Academic/Nonprofit Terms; Industry Terms: Not Available to Industry
How to cite: pSLQ9834_sgTet: pHR-hU6-CasMINI sgRNA_#2 (sgTet); EF1a-Puro-T2A-BFP- WPRE was a gift from Stanley Qi (Addgene plasmid # 176273 ; http://n2t.net/addgene:176273 ; RRID:Addgene_176273)
