[The description below was written by a language model from this plasmid's Addgene catalogue record and the feature table of its GenBank file.]
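Description:
pSLQ9834_sgTet is an 8.9 kb lentiviral transfer plasmid on the pHR backbone that delivers a single guide RNA for the miniature CRISPR effector CasMINI to mammalian cells. It is maintained in bacteria through a high-copy ColE1/pUC-type origin and an ampicillin resistance gene. The viral portion has a CMV enhancer/promoter fused to a truncated HIV-1 5' LTR, which drives genomic RNA transcription in packaging cells. This is followed by the Psi packaging signal, the Rev response element and the cPPT/CTS. A second truncated LTR lies downstream of the payload and closes the proviral unit.

The payload consists of two expression units. A human U6 RNA polymerase III promoter transcribes the CasMINI sgRNA, whose spacer (sgTet) targets the TRE3G promoter. The "tet operator" annotated just downstream of U6 almost certainly reflects this spacer matching tetO sequence rather than a regulatory element in the vector. The second unit uses the EF-1α core promoter with its intron A to express puromycin N-acetyltransferase linked through a T2A ribosome-skipping peptide to TagBFP. Transduced cells can therefore be selected with puromycin and tracked by blue fluorescence from a single transcript. A WPRE after the cassette enhances transcript stability and expression. A single loxP site sits between TagBFP and the WPRE, and its purpose is not stated in the record.

According to the record, the plasmid supplies the guide in dCasMINI-mediated GFP activation assays, in which a nuclease-dead CasMINI activator is directed to a TRE3G-driven GFP reporter. The effector and the reporter are not carried on this plasmid and must be provided separately.
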