LOCUS       Exported 8910 bp ds-DNA circular SYN 12-OCT-2021
DEFINITION  Expression of CasMINI sgRNA targeting TRE3G promoter in
            dCasMINI-mediated GFP activation assays..
ACCESSION   .
VERSION     .
KEYWORDS    pSLQ9834_sgTet: pHR-hU6-CasMINI sgRNA_#2 (sgTet); EF1a-Puro-T2...
SOURCE      synthetic DNA construct
  ORGANISM  synthetic DNA construct
REFERENCE   1 (bases 1 to 8910)
  AUTHORS   Xu X, Chemparathy A, Zeng L, Kempton HR, Shang S, Nakamura M, Qi LS
  TITLE     Engineered miniature CRISPR-Cas system for mammalian genome
            regulation and editing.
  JOURNAL   Mol Cell. 2021 Aug 26. pii: S1097-2765(21)00648-1. doi:
            10.1016/j.molcel.2021.08.008.
  PUBMED    34480847
REFERENCE   2 (bases 1 to 8910)
  AUTHORS   .
  TITLE     Direct Submission
  JOURNAL   Exported Oct 12, 2021 from SnapGene Server 1.1.58
            http://www.snapgene.com
FEATURES             Location/Qualifiers
     source          1..8910
                     /organism="synthetic DNA construct"
                     /mol_type="other DNA"
     primer_bind     complement(47..66)
                     /label=pRS-marker
                     /note="pRS vectors, use to sequence yeast selectable
                     marker"
     enhancer        238..617
                     /label=CMV enhancer
                     /note="human cytomegalovirus immediate early enhancer"
     promoter        619..817
                     /label=CMV promoter
                     /note="human cytomegalovirus (CMV) immediate early
                     promoter"
     primer_bind     772..792
                     /label=CMV-F
                     /note="Human CMV immediate early promoter, forward primer"
     LTR             835..1015
                     /label=5' LTR (truncated)
                     /note="truncated 5' long terminal repeat (LTR) from HIV-1"
     misc_feature    1062..1187
                     /label=HIV-1 Psi
                     /note="packaging signal of human immunodeficiency virus
                     type 1"
     misc_feature    1684..1917
                     /label=RRE
                     /note="The Rev response element (RRE) of HIV-1 allows for
                     Rev-dependent mRNA export from the nucleus to the
                     cytoplasm."
     CDS             2102..2146
                     /codon_start=1
                     /product="antigenic peptide corresponding to amino acids
                     655 to 669 of the HIV envelope protein gp41 (Lutje Hulsik
                     et al., 2013)"
                     /label=gp41 peptide
                     /note="recognized by the 2H10 single-chain llama nanobody"
                     /translation="KNEQELLELDKWASL"
     misc_feature    2444..2561
                     /label=cPPT/CTS
                     /note="central polypurine tract and central termination
                     sequence of HIV-1"
     promoter        2620..2860
                     /label=U6 promoter
                     /note="RNA polymerase III promoter for human U6 snRNA"
     primer_bind     2620..2640
                     /label=hU6-F
                     /note="Human U6 promoter, forward primer"
     primer_bind     2791..2810
                     /label=LKO.1 5'
                     /note="Human U6 promoter, forward primer"
     protein_bind    3030..3048
                     /gene="tetO"
                     /label=tet operator
                     /bound_moiety="tetracycline repressor TetR"
                     /note="bacterial operator O2 for the tetR and tetA genes"
     promoter        3135..3346
                     /label=EF-1-alpha core promoter
                     /note="core promoter for human elongation factor
                     EF-1-alpha"
     intron          3347..4285
                     /label=EF-1-alpha intron A
                     /note="intron upstream of the start codon of human
                     EF-1-alpha"
     primer_bind     4242..4262
                     /label=EF1a-F
                     /note="Human elongation factor-1a promoter, forward primer"
     CDS             4320..4916
                     /codon_start=1
                     /gene="pac from Streptomyces alboniger"
                     /product="puromycin N-acetyltransferase"
                     /label=PuroR
                     /note="confers resistance to puromycin"
                     /translation="MTEYKPTVRLATRDDVPRAVRTLAAAFADYPATRHTVDPDRHIER
                     VTELQELFLTRVGLDIGKVWVADDGAAVAVWTTPESVEAGAVFAEIGPRMAELSGSRLA
                     AQQQMEGLLAPHRPKEPAWFLATVGVSPDHQGKGLGSAVVLPGVEAAERAGVPAFLETS
                     APRNLPFYERLGFTVTADVEVPEGPRTWCMTRKPGA"
     primer_bind     complement(4320..4339)
                     /label=Puro-R
                     /note="Puromycin resistance gene, reverse primer. Also
                     called puro-variant-R"
     primer_bind     4816..4836
                     /label=Puro-F
                     /note="Puromycin resistance gene, forward primer"
     CDS             4926..4979
                     /codon_start=1
                     /product="2A peptide from Thosea asigna virus capsid
                     protein"
                     /label=T2A
                     /note="Eukaryotic ribosomes fail to insert a peptide bond
                     between the Gly and Pro residues, yielding separate
                     polypeptides."
                     /translation="EGRGSLLTCGDVEENPGP"
     CDS             4992..5690
                     /codon_start=1
                     /product="monomeric blue fluorescent protein"
                     /label=TagBFP
                     /note="mammalian codon-optimized"
                     /translation="SELIKENMHMKLYMEGTVDNHHFKCTSEGEGKPYEGTQTMRIKVV
                     EGGPLPFAFDILATSFLYGSKTFINHTQGIPDFFKQSFPEGFTWERVTTYEDGGVLTAT
                     QDTSLQDGCLIYNVKIRGVNFTSNGPVMQKKTLGWEAFTETLYPADGGLEGRNDMALKL
                     VGGSHLIANIKTTYRSKKPAKNLKMPGVYYVDYRLERIKEANNETYVEQHEVAVARYCD
                     LPSKLGHKLN"
     protein_bind    5710..5743
                     /label=loxP
                     /bound_moiety="Cre recombinase"
                     /note="Cre-mediated recombination occurs in the 8-bp core
                     sequence (GCATACAT)."
     misc_feature    5799..6387
                     /label=WPRE
                     /note="woodchuck hepatitis virus posttranscriptional
                     regulatory element"
     primer_bind     complement(5852..5872)
                     /label=WPRE-R
                     /note="WPRE, reverse primer"
     CDS             complement(6270..6281)
                     /codon_start=1
                     /product="Factor Xa recognition and cleavage site"
                     /label=Factor Xa site
                     /translation="IEGR"
     primer_bind     complement(6390..6406)
                     /label=KS primer
                     /note="common sequencing primer, one of multiple similar
                     variants"
     primer_bind     complement(6391..6407)
                     /label=pBluescriptKS
                     /note="For pBluescript vector"
     LTR             6916..7096
                     /label=5' LTR (truncated)
                     /note="truncated 5' long terminal repeat (LTR) from HIV-1"
     rep_origin      complement(7158..7746)
                     /direction=LEFT
                     /label=ori
                     /note="high-copy-number ColE1/pMB1/pBR322/pUC origin of
                     replication"
     primer_bind     complement(7238..7257)
                     /label=pBR322ori-F
                     /note="pBR322 origin, forward primer"
     CDS             complement(7917..8777)
                     /codon_start=1
                     /gene="bla"
                     /product="beta-lactamase"
                     /label=AmpR
                     /note="confers resistance to ampicillin, carbenicillin, and
                     related antibiotics"
                     /translation="MSIQHFRVALIPFFAAFCLPVFAHPETLVKVKDAEDQLGARVGYI
                     ELDLNSGKILESFRPEERFPMMSTFKVLLCGAVLSRIDAGQEQLGRRIHYSQNDLVEYS
                     PVTEKHLTDGMTVRELCSAAITMSDNTAANLLLTTIGGPKELTAFLHNMGDHVTRLDRW
                     EPELNEAIPNDERDTTMPVAMATTLRKLLTGELLTLASRQQLIDWMEADKVAGPLLRSA
                     LPAGWFIADKSGAGERGSRGIIAALGPDGKPSRIVVIYTTGSQATMDERNRQIAEIGAS
                     LIKHW"
     primer_bind     8540..8559
                     /label=Amp-R
                     /note="Ampicillin resistance gene, reverse primer"
     promoter        complement(8778..8882)
                     /gene="bla"
                     /label=AmpR promoter
ORIGIN
        1 gtcgacggat cgggagatct cccgatcccc tatggtgcac tctcagtaca atctgctctg
       61 atgccgcata gttaagccag tatctgctcc ctgcttgtgt gttggaggtc gctgagtagt
      121 gcgcgagcaa aatttaagct acaacaaggc aaggcttgac cgacaattgc atgaagaatc
      181 tgcttagggt taggcgtttt gcgctgcttc gcgatgtacg ggccagatat acgcgttgac
      241 attgattatt gactagttat taatagtaat caattacggg gtcattagtt catagcccat
      301 atatggagtt ccgcgttaca taacttacgg taaatggccc gcctggctga ccgcccaacg
      361 acccccgccc attgacgtca ataatgacgt atgttcccat agtaacgcca atagggactt
      421 tccattgacg tcaatgggtg gagtatttac ggtaaactgc ccacttggca gtacatcaag
      481 tgtatcatat gccaagtacg ccccctattg acgtcaatga cggtaaatgg cccgcctggc
      541 attatgccca gtacatgacc ttatgggact ttcctacttg gcagtacatc tacgtattag
      601 tcatcgctat taccatggtg atgcggtttt ggcagtacat caatgggcgt ggatagcggt
      661 ttgactcacg gggatttcca agtctccacc ccattgacgt caatgggagt ttgttttggc
      721 accaaaatca acgggacttt ccaaaatgtc gtaacaactc cgccccattg acgcaaatgg
      781 gcggtaggcg tgtacggtgg gaggtctata taagcagcgc gttttgcctg tactgggtct
      841 ctctggttag accagatctg agcctgggag ctctctggct aactagggaa cccactgctt
      901 aagcctcaat aaagcttgcc ttgagtgctt caagtagtgt gtgcccgtct gttgtgtgac
      961 tctggtaact agagatccct cagacccttt tagtcagtgt ggaaaatctc tagcagtggc
     1021 gcccgaacag ggacttgaaa gcgaaaggga aaccagagga gctctctcga cgcaggactc
     1081 ggcttgctga agcgcgcacg gcaagaggcg aggggcggcg actggtgagt acgccaaaaa
     1141 ttttgactag cggaggctag aaggagagag atgggtgcga gagcgtcagt attaagcggg
     1201 ggagaattag atcgcgatgg gaaaaaattc ggttaaggcc agggggaaag aaaaaatata
     1261 aattaaaaca tatagtatgg gcaagcaggg agctagaacg attcgcagtt aatcctggcc
     1321 tgttagaaac atcagaaggc tgtagacaaa tactgggaca gctacaacca tcccttcaga
     1381 caggatcaga agaacttaga tcattatata atacagtagc aaccctctat tgtgtgcatc
     1441 aaaggataga gataaaagac accaaggaag ctttagacaa gatagaggaa gagcaaaaca
     1501 aaagtaagac caccgcacag caagcggccg gccgctgatc ttcagacctg gaggaggaga
     1561 tatgagggac aattggagaa gtgaattata taaatataaa gtagtaaaaa ttgaaccatt
     1621 aggagtagca cccaccaagg caaagagaag agtggtgcag agagaaaaaa gagcagtggg
     1681 aataggagct ttgttccttg ggttcttggg agcagcagga agcactatgg gcgcagcgtc
     1741 aatgacgctg acggtacagg ccagacaatt attgtctggt atagtgcagc agcagaacaa
     1801 tttgctgagg gctattgagg cgcaacagca tctgttgcaa ctcacagtct ggggcatcaa
     1861 gcagctccag gcaagaatcc tggctgtgga aagataccta aaggatcaac agctcctggg
     1921 gatttggggt tgctctggaa aactcatttg caccactgct gtgccttgga atgctagttg
     1981 gagtaataaa tctctggaac agatttggaa tcacacgacc tggatggagt gggacagaga
     2041 aattaacaat tacacaagct taatacactc cttaattgaa gaatcgcaaa accagcaaga
     2101 aaagaatgaa caagaattat tggaattaga taaatgggca agtttgtgga attggtttaa
     2161 cataacaaat tggctgtggt atataaaatt attcataatg atagtaggag gcttggtagg
     2221 tttaagaata gtttttgctg tactttctat agtgaataga gttaggcagg gatattcacc
     2281 attatcgttt cagacccacc tcccaacccc gaggggaccc gacaggcccg aaggaataga
     2341 agaagaaggt ggagagagag acagagacag atccattcga ttagtgaacg gatcggcact
     2401 gcgtgcgcca attctgcaga caaatggcag tattcatcca caattttaaa agaaaagggg
     2461 ggattggggg gtacagtgca ggggaaagaa tagtagacat aatagcaaca gacatacaaa
     2521 ctaaagaatt acaaaaacaa attacaaaaa ttcaaaattt tcgggtttat tacagggaca
     2581 gcagagatcc agtttggtta gtaccgggcc cgctctagag agggcctatt tcccatgatt
     2641 ccttcatatt tgcatatacg atacaaggct gttagagaga taattagaat taatttgact
     2701 gtaaacacaa agatattagt acaaaatacg tgacgtagaa agtaataatt tcttgggtag
     2761 tttgcagttt taaaattatg ttttaaaatg gactatcata tgcttaccgt aacttgaaag
     2821 tatttcgatt tcttggcttt atatatcttg tggaaaggac gaaacaccgg gcttcactga
     2881 taaagtggag aaccgcttca ccaaaagctg tcccttaggg gattagaact tgagtgaagg
     2941 tgggctgctt gcatcagcct aatgtcgaga agtgctttct tcggaaagta accctcgaaa
     3001 caaattcatt tgaatgaagg aatgcaacct ccctatcagt gatagagaac gtttttttaa
     3061 gcttgggccg ctcgagggat ccattaggcg gccgcgtgga taaccgtatt accgccatgc
     3121 atgtgcccgt cagtgggcag agcgcacatc gcccacagtc cccgagaagt tggggggagg
     3181 ggtcggcaat tgaaccggtg cctagagaag gtggcgcggg gtaaactggg aaagtgatgt
     3241 cgtgtactgg ctccgccttt ttcccgaggg tgggggagaa ccgtatataa gtgcagtagt
     3301 cgccgtgaac gttctttttc gcaacgggtt tgccgccaga acacaggtaa gtgccgtgtg
     3361 tggttcccgc gggcctggcc tctttacggg ttatggccct tgcgtgcctt gaattacttc
     3421 cacctggctg cagtacgtga ttcttgatcc cgagcttcgg gttggaagtg ggtgggagag
     3481 ttcgaggcct tgcgcttaag gagccccttc gcctcgtgct tgagttgagg cctggcctgg
     3541 gcgctggggc cgccgcgtgc gaatctggtg gcaccttcgc gcctgtctcg ctgctttcga
     3601 taagtctcta gccatttaaa atttttgatg acctgctgcg acgctttttt tctggcaaga
     3661 tagtcttgta aatgcgggcc aagatctgca cactggtatt tcggtttttg gggccgcggg
     3721 cggcgacggg gcccgtgcgt cccagcgcac atgttcggcg aggcggggcc tgcgagcgcg
     3781 gccaccgaga atcggacggg ggtagtctca agctggccgg cctgctctgg tgcctggcct
     3841 cgcgccgccg tgtatcgccc cgccctgggc ggcaaggctg gcccggtcgg caccagttgc
     3901 gtgagcggaa agatggccgc ttcccggccc tgctgcaggg agctcaaaat ggaggacgcg
     3961 gcgctcggga gagcgggcgg gtgagtcacc cacacaaagg aaaagggcct ttccgtcctc
     4021 agccgtcgct tcatgtgact ccacggagta ccgggcgccg tccaggcacc tcgattagtt
     4081 ctcgcgcttt tggagtacgt cgtctttagg ttggggggag gggttttatg cgatggagtt
     4141 tccccacact gagtgggtgg agactgaagt taggccagct tggcacttga tgtaattctc
     4201 cttggaattt gccctttttg agtttggatc ttggttcatt ctcaagcctc agacagtggt
     4261 tcaaagtttt tttcttccat ttcaggtgtc gtgagctagc ccaccatgac cgacccacca
     4321 tgaccgagta caagcccacg gtgcgcctcg ccacccgcga cgacgtcccc cgggccgtac
     4381 gcaccctcgc cgccgcgttc gccgactacc ccgccacgcg ccacaccgtc gacccggacc
     4441 gccacatcga gcgggtcacc gagctgcaag aactcttcct cacgcgcgtc gggctcgaca
     4501 tcggcaaggt gtgggtcgcg gacgacggcg ccgcggtggc ggtctggacc acgccggaga
     4561 gcgtcgaagc gggggcggtg ttcgccgaga tcggcccgcg catggccgag ttgagcggtt
     4621 cccggctggc cgcgcagcaa cagatggaag gcctcctggc gccgcaccgg cccaaggagc
     4681 ccgcgtggtt cctggccacc gtcggcgttt ctccagacca ccagggcaag ggtctgggca
     4741 gcgccgtcgt gctccccgga gtggaggcgg ccgagcgcgc cggggtgccc gccttcctgg
     4801 agacctccgc gccccgcaac ctccccttct acgagcggct cggcttcacc gtcaccgccg
     4861 acgtcgaggt gcccgaagga ccgcgcacct ggtgcatgac ccgcaagccc ggtgccggat
     4921 cgggagaggg cagaggaagt ctgctaacat gcggtgacgt cgaggagaat cctggcccac
     4981 cggtcgccac cagcgagctg attaaggaga acatgcacat gaagctgtac atggagggca
     5041 ccgtggacaa ccatcacttc aagtgcacat ccgagggcga aggcaagccc tacgagggca
     5101 cccagaccat gagaatcaag gtggtcgagg gcggccctct ccccttcgcc ttcgacatcc
     5161 tggctactag cttcctctac ggcagcaaga ccttcatcaa ccacacccag ggcatccccg
     5221 acttcttcaa gcagtccttc cctgagggct tcacatggga gagagtcacc acatacgaag
     5281 acgggggcgt gctgaccgct acccaggaca ccagcctcca ggacggctgc ctcatctaca
     5341 acgtcaagat cagaggggtg aacttcacat ccaacggccc tgtgatgcag aagaaaacac
     5401 tcggctggga ggccttcacc gagactctgt atcctgctga cggcggcctg gaaggcagaa
     5461 acgacatggc cctgaagctc gtgggcggga gccatctgat cgcaaacatc aagaccacat
     5521 atagatccaa gaaacccgct aagaacctca agatgcctgg cgtctactat gtggactaca
     5581 gactggaaag aatcaaggag gccaacaacg agacctacgt cgagcagcac gaggtggcag
     5641 tggccagata ctgcgacctc cctagcaaac tggggcacaa gcttaattaa gaattcgtcg
     5701 agggacctaa taacttcgta tagcatacat tatacgaagt tatacatgtt taagggttcc
     5761 ggttccacta ggtacaattc gatatcaagc ttatcgataa tcaacctctg gattacaaaa
     5821 tttgtgaaag attgactggt attcttaact atgttgctcc ttttacgcta tgtggatacg
     5881 ctgctttaat gcctttgtat catgctattg cttcccgtat ggctttcatt ttctcctcct
     5941 tgtataaatc ctggttgctg tctctttatg aggagttgtg gcccgttgtc aggcaacgtg
     6001 gcgtggtgtg cactgtgttt gctgacgcaa cccccactgg ttggggcatt gccaccacct
     6061 gtcagctcct ttccgggact ttcgctttcc ccctccctat tgccacggcg gaactcatcg
     6121 ccgcctgcct tgcccgctgc tggacagggg ctcggctgtt gggcactgac aattccgtgg
     6181 tgttgtcggg gaaatcatcg tcctttcctt ggctgctcgc ctgtgttgcc acctggattc
     6241 tgcgcgggac gtccttctgc tacgtccctt cggccctcaa tccagcggac cttccttccc
     6301 gcggcctgct gccggctctg cggcctcttc cgcgtcttcg ccttcgccct cagacgagtc
     6361 ggatctccct ttgggccgcc tccccgcatc gataccgtcg acctcgatcg agacctagaa
     6421 aaacatggag caatcacaag tagcaataca gcagctacca atgctgattg tgcctggcta
     6481 gaagcacaag aggaggagga ggtgggtttt ccagtcacac ctcaggtacc tttaagacca
     6541 atgacttaca aggcagctgt agatcttagc cactttttaa aagaaaaggg gggactggaa
     6601 gggctaattc actcccaacg aagacaagat atccttgatc tgtggatcta ccacacacaa
     6661 ggctacttcc ctgattggca gaactacaca ccagggccag ggatcagata tccactgacc
     6721 tttggatggt gctacaagct agtaccagtt gagcaagaga aggtagaaga agccaatgaa
     6781 ggagagaaca cccgcttgtt acaccctgtg agcctgcatg ggatggatga cccggagaga
     6841 gaagtattag agtggaggtt tgacagccgc ctagcatttc atcacatggc ccgagagctg
     6901 catccggact gtactgggtc tctctggtta gaccagatct gagcctggga gctctctggc
     6961 taactaggga acccactgct taagcctcaa taaagcttgc cttgagtgct tcaagtagtg
     7021 tgtgcccgtc tgttgtgtga ctctggtaac tagagatccc tcagaccctt ttagtcagtg
     7081 tggaaaatct ctagcagcat gtgagcaaaa ggccagcaaa aggccaggaa ccgtaaaaag
     7141 gccgcgttgc tggcgttttt ccataggctc cgcccccctg acgagcatca caaaaatcga
     7201 cgctcaagtc agaggtggcg aaacccgaca ggactataaa gataccaggc gtttccccct
     7261 ggaagctccc tcgtgcgctc tcctgttccg accctgccgc ttaccggata cctgtccgcc
     7321 tttctccctt cgggaagcgt ggcgctttct catagctcac gctgtaggta tctcagttcg
     7381 gtgtaggtcg ttcgctccaa gctgggctgt gtgcacgaac cccccgttca gcccgaccgc
     7441 tgcgccttat ccggtaacta tcgtcttgag tccaacccgg taagacacga cttatcgcca
     7501 ctggcagcag ccactggtaa caggattagc agagcgaggt atgtaggcgg tgctacagag
     7561 ttcttgaagt ggtggcctaa ctacggctac actagaagaa cagtatttgg tatctgcgct
     7621 ctgctgaagc cagttacctt cggaaaaaga gttggtagct cttgatccgg caaacaaacc
     7681 accgctggta gcggtggttt ttttgtttgc aagcagcaga ttacgcgcag aaaaaaagga
     7741 tctcaagaag atcctttgat cttttctacg gggtctgacg ctcagtggaa cgaaaactca
     7801 cgttaaggga ttttggtcat gagattatca aaaaggatct tcacctagat ccttttaaat
     7861 taaaaatgaa gttttaaatc aatctaaagt atatatgagt aaacttggtc tgacagttac
     7921 caatgcttaa tcagtgaggc acctatctca gcgatctgtc tatttcgttc atccatagtt
     7981 gcctgactcc ccgtcgtgta gataactacg atacgggagg gcttaccatc tggccccagt
     8041 gctgcaatga taccgcgaga cccacgctca ccggctccag atttatcagc aataaaccag
     8101 ccagccggaa gggccgagcg cagaagtggt cctgcaactt tatccgcctc catccagtct
     8161 attaattgtt gccgggaagc tagagtaagt agttcgccag ttaatagttt gcgcaacgtt
     8221 gttgccattg ctacaggcat cgtggtgtca cgctcgtcgt ttggtatggc ttcattcagc
     8281 tccggttccc aacgatcaag gcgagttaca tgatccccca tgttgtgcaa aaaagcggtt
     8341 agctccttcg gtcctccgat cgttgtcaga agtaagttgg ccgcagtgtt atcactcatg
     8401 gttatggcag cactgcataa ttctcttact gtcatgccat ccgtaagatg cttttctgtg
     8461 actggtgagt actcaaccaa gtcattctga gaatagtgta tgcggcgacc gagttgctct
     8521 tgcccggcgt caatacggga taataccgcg ccacatagca gaactttaaa agtgctcatc
     8581 attggaaaac gttcttcggg gcgaaaactc tcaaggatct taccgctgtt gagatccagt
     8641 tcgatgtaac ccactcgtgc acccaactga tcttcagcat cttttacttt caccagcgtt
     8701 tctgggtgag caaaaacagg aaggcaaaat gccgcaaaaa agggaataag ggcgacacgg
     8761 aaatgttgaa tactcatact cttccttttt caatattatt gaagcattta tcagggttat
     8821 tgtctcatga gcggatacat atttgaatgt atttagaaaa ataaacaaat aggggttccg
     8881 cgcacatttc cccgaaaagt gccacctgac
//
